Addgene plasmid #244528: R919-X65-566
Purpose: Bacterial protein expression of His6-MBP-tev-Hs.KRAS4b(1-169) G13A
Depositing lab: Dominic Esposito. Depositing organization: Frederick National Laboratory.
Backbone
  Vector backbone: pDest-566
  Backbone size w/o insert (bp): 6800
  Vector type: Bacterial Expression
Growth in bacteria
  Bacterial resistance: Ampicillin, 100 μg/mL
  Growth temperature: 37°C
  Growth strain: DH5alpha
  Copy number: High Copy
Gene/Insert
  Gene/Insert name: His6-MBP-tev-Hs.KRAS4b(1-169) G13A
  Species: H. sapiens (human)
  Entrez Gene: KRAS (a.k.a. 'C-K-RAS, C-K-RAS, CFC2, K-RAS2A, K-RAS2B, K-RAS4A, K-RAS4B, K-Ras, K-Ras 2, KI-RAS, KRAS1, KRAS2, NS, NS3, OES, RALD, RASK2, c-Ki-ras, c-Ki-ras2)
  Tag / fusion protein: His6-MBP (N terminal on insert)
  Cloning method: Gateway Cloning
Terms and licenses: Academic/Nonprofit Terms; Industry Terms: Not Available to Industry
How to cite: R919-X65-566 was a gift from Dominic Esposito (Addgene plasmid # 244528 ; http://n2t.net/addgene:244528 ; RRID:Addgene_244528)
