[The description below was written by a language model from this plasmid's Addgene catalogue record and pLannotate feature annotations shown in this document.]
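Description:
R919-X65-566 is a bacterial expression plasmid built on the pDest-566 Gateway destination backbone for producing a truncated, mutant form of human KRAS4b in E. coli. The sequenced construct is about 7.3 kb. It is propagated through a ColE1/pMB1-type origin and selected with ampicillin via the β-lactamase gene. The catalogue lists it as high copy, although the feature table also shows the pBR322-derived rop gene and bom region, elements normally associated with copy-number restraint and mobilisation. An f1 origin is present, along with short remnants of a tetracycline resistance gene that are only fragments and should not be taken as a functional marker.

Expression is driven by a T7 promoter followed by a lac operator and the phage T7 gene 10 ribosome binding site, with a plasmid-borne lacI gene supplying repressor, so transcription depends on T7 RNA polymerase in the host and is inducible with IPTG. The open reading frame encodes an N-terminal His6 tag fused to cytosolic maltose binding protein (lacking its signal sequence), then the attB1 scar left by Gateway recombination, a TEV protease recognition site, and KRAS4b residues 1–169 carrying the G13A substitution, ending before attB2. Downstream lie rrnB T1/T2 and T7 terminators; a further His-tag annotation after attB2 appears to be a backbone remnant outside the stated fusion.

The His6-MBP module supports affinity purification and generally improves solubility, and TEV cleavage releases the KRAS G-domain from the tags. The record gives protein production as the purpose but does not specify downstream applications.
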