Features (pLannotate 1.2.2; 27 found; start..end, strand, type, name):
      2..20      +  promoter       T7 promoter: promoter for bacteriophage T7 RNA polymerase
     21..45      +  protein_bind   lac operator: The lac repressor binds to the lac operator to inhibit transcription in E. coli. This inhibition can be relieved by adding lactose or isopropyl-β-D-thiogalactopyranoside (IPTG). lac repressor encoded by lacI
     60..82      +  RBS            RBS: efficient ribosome binding site from bacteriophage T7 gene 10 (Olins and Rangwala, 1989)
     99..116     +  CDS            7xHis (fragment): 6xHis affinity tag
    120..1217    +  CDS            MBP: maltose binding protein from E. coli; malE (mutated); This version of the gene does not encode a signal sequence, so MBP will remain in the cytosol.
   1237..1254    +  protein_bind   attB1 (fragment): mutant version of attB; core recombination site for the Gateway® BP reaction BP Clonase™
   1260..1276    +  CDS            TEV site (fragment): tobacco etch virus (TEV) protease recognition and cleavage site
   1281..1787    +  CDS            K-Ras (fragment): human small GTPase proto-oncoprotein
   1795..1812    -  protein_bind   attB2 (fragment): mutant version of attB; core recombination site for the Gateway® BP reaction BP Clonase™
   1912..1929    +  CDS            9xHis (fragment): 9xHis affinity tag
   1976..2091    +  ncRNA          5S rRNA: Accession: RF00001 - 5S ribosomal RNA
   2095..2181    +  terminator     rrnB T1 terminator: Escherichia coli rrnB; transcription terminator T1 from the E. coli rrnB gene
   2273..2300    +  terminator     rrnB T2 terminator: transcription terminator T2 from the E. coli rrnB gene
   2319..2358    +  promoter       AmpR promoter (fragment): bla
   2368..2415    +  terminator     T7 terminator: transcription terminator for bacteriophage T7 RNA polymerase
   2452..2907    +  rep_origin     f1 ori (sequence partly withheld): f1 bacteriophage origin of replication; arrow indicates direction of (+) strand synthesis
   3022..3882    -  CDS            AmpR: β-lactamase; bla; confers resistance to ampicillin, carbenicillin, and related antibiotics
   3883..3975    -  promoter       AmpR promoter: bla
   4056..4644    +  rep_origin     ori: high-copy-number ColE1/pMB1/pBR322/pUC origin of replication
   4830..4969    -  misc_feature   bom: basis of mobility region from pBR322
   5071..5262    -  CDS            rop: Rop protein, which maintains plasmids at low copy number; rop
   5279..5659    +  CDS            YPB1_ECOLX: Protein predicted: Swiss-Prot protein existence level 4. From Escherichia coli.
   5721..5785    -  CDS            TcR (fragment): tetracycline efflux protein; tet; confers resistance to tetracycline
   5800..5821    -  protein_bind   CAP binding site: CAP binding activates transcription in the presence of cAMP. E. coli catabolite activator protein
   5834..6916    -  CDS            lacI: lac repressor; lacI; The lac repressor binds to the lac operator to inhibit transcription in E. coli. This inhibition can be relieved by adding lactose or isopropyl-β-D-thiogalactopyranoside (IPTG).
   6917..6994    -  promoter       lacI promoter: lacI
   7002..7281    -  CDS            TcR (fragment): tetracycline efflux protein; tet; confers resistance to tetracycline
>Addgene plasmid #244528 | R919-X65-566 | addgene full sequence | sequence record 488784 | Addgene NGS Result
TTAATACGACTCACTATAGGGGAATTGTGAGCGGATAACAATTCCCCTCTAGAAATAATTTTGTTTAACT
TTAAGAAGGAGATATACATATGAGATCCCATCACCATCACCATCACGGCAAAATCGAAGAAGGTAAACTG
GTAATCTGGATTAACGGCGATAAAGGCTATAACGGTCTCGCTGAAGTCGGTAAGAAATTCGAGAAAGATA
CCGGAATTAAAGTCACCGTTGAGCATCCGGATAAACTGGAAGAGAAATTCCCACAGGTTGCGGCAACTGG
CGATGGCCCTGACATTATCTTCTGGGCACACGACCGCTTTGGTGGCTACGCTCAATCTGGCCTGTTGGCT
GAAATCACCCCGGACAAAGCGTTCCAGGACAAGCTGTATCCGTTTACCTGGGATGCCGTACGTTACAACG
GCAAGCTGATTGCTTACCCGATCGCTGTTGAAGCGTTATCGCTGATTTATAACAAAGATCTGCTGCCGAA
CCCGCCAAAAACCTGGGAAGAGATCCCGGCGCTGGATAAAGAACTGAAAGCGAAAGGTAAGAGCGCGCTG
ATGTTCAACCTGCAAGAACCGTACTTCACCTGGCCGCTGATTGCTGCTGACGGGGGTTATGCGTTCAAGT
ATGAAAACGGCAAGTACGACATTAAAGACGTGGGCGTGGATAACGCTGGCGCGAAAGCGGGTCTGACCTT
CCTGGTTGACCTGATTAAAAACAAACACATGAATGCAGACACCGATTACTCCATCGCAGAAGCTGCCTTT
AATAAAGGCGAAACAGCGATGACCATCAACGGCCCGTGGGCATGGTCCAACATCGACACCAGCAAAGTGA
ATTATGGTGTAACGGTACTGCCGACCTTCAAGGGTCAACCATCCAAACCGTTCGTTGGCGTGCTGAGCGC
AGGTATTAACGCCGCCAGTCCGAACAAAGAGCTGGCAAAAGAGTTCCTCGAAAACTATCTGCTGACTGAT
GAAGGTCTGGAAGCGGTTAATAAAGACAAACCGCTGGGTGCCGTAGCGCTGAAGTCTTACGAGGAAGAGT
TGGCGAAAGATCCACGTATTGCCGCCACCATGGAAAACGCCCAGAAAGGTGAAATCATGCCGAACATCCC
GCAGATGTCCGCTTTCTGGTATGCCGTGCGTACTGCGGTGATCAACGCCGCCAGCGGTCGTCAGACTGTC
GATGAAGCCCTGAAAGACGCGCAGACTAATTCGGGATCTGATATCACAAGTTTGTACAAAAAAGTTGGCG
AAAACCTGTACTTCCAAGGCATGACTGAATATAAACTTGTGGTAGTTGGAGCTGGTGCCGTAGGCAAGAG
TGCCTTGACGATACAGCTAATTCAGAATCATTTTGTGGACGAATATGATCCAACAATAGAGGATTCCTAC
AGGAAGCAAGTAGTAATTGATGGAGAAACCTGTCTCTTGGATATTCTCGACACAGCAGGTCAAGAGGAGT
ACAGTGCAATGAGGGACCAGTACATGAGGACTGGGGAGGGCTTTCTTTGTGTATTTGCCATAAATAATAC
TAAATCATTTGAAGATATTCACCATTATAGAGAACAAATTAAAAGAGTTAAGGACTCTGAAGATGTACCT
ATGGTCCTAGTAGGAAATAAATGTGATTTGCCTTCTAGAACAGTAGACACAAAACAGGCTCAGGACTTAG
CAAGAAGTTATGGAATTCCTTTTATTGAAACATCAGCAAAGACAAGACAGGGTGTTGATGATGCCTTCTA
TACATTAGTTCGAGAAATTCGAAAACATAAAGAAAAGTAATCAACTTTCTTGTACAAAGTGGTGATATCG
CTAGCTAGATAGCTAGAAGCTTGCGGCCGCACAGCTGTATACACGTGCAAGCCAGCCAGAACTCGCTCCT
GAAGACCCAGAGGATCTCGAGCACCACCACCACCACCACTAATGTTAATTAAGTTGGGCGTTCCTAGGCT
GATAAAACAGAATTTGCCTGGCGGCAGTAGCGCGGTGGTCCCACCTGACCCCATGCCGAACTCAGAAGTG
AAACGCCGTAGCGCCGATGGTAGTGTGGGGTCTCCCCATGCGAGAGTAGGGAACTGCCAGGCATCAAATA
AAACGAAAGGCTCAGTCGAAAGACTGGGCCTTTCGTTTTATCTGTTGTTTGTCGGTGAACGCTCTCCTGA
GTAGGACAAATCCGCCGGGAGCGGATTTGAACGTTGCGAAGCAACGGCCCGGAGGGTGGCGGGCAGGACG
CCCGCCATAAACTGCCAGGCATCAAATTAAGCAGAAGGCCATCCTGACGGATGGCCTTTTTGCGTTTCTA
CAAACTCTTTTGTTTATTTTTCTAAATACATTCAAATATGTATCCGCTGAGCAATAACTAGCATAACCCC
TTGGGGCCTCTAAACGGGTCTTGAGGGGTTTTTTGCTGAAAGGAGGAACTATATCCGGATTGGCGAATGG
G
[124 nt withheld, positions 2452-2575]
C
[91 nt withheld, positions 2577-2667]
A
[49 nt withheld, positions 2669-2717]
CCTTTGACGTTGGAGTCCACGTTCTTT
[37 nt withheld, positions 2745-2781]
ACCCTATCTCGGTCTATTCTTTTGATTTATAAGGGATTTTGCCGATTTCGGCCTATTGGTTAAAAAATGA
GCTGATTTAACAAAAATTTAACGCGAATTTTAACAAAATATTAACGTTTACAATTTCTGGCGGCACGATG
GCATGAGATTATCAAAAAGGATCTTCACCTAGATCCTTTTAAATTAAAAATGAAGTTTTAAATCAATCTA
AAGTATATATGAGTAAACTTGGTCTGACAGTTACCAATGCTTAATCAGTGAGGCACCTATCTCAGCGATC
TGTCTATTTCGTTCATCCATAGTTGCCTGACTCCCCGTCGTGTAGATAACTACGATACGGGAGGGCTTAC
CATCTGGCCCCAGTGCTGCAATGATACCGCGAGACCCACGCTCACCGGCTCCAGATTTATCAGCAATAAA
CCAGCCAGCCGGAAGGGCCGAGCGCAGAAGTGGTCCTGCAACTTTATCCGCCTCCATCCAGTCTATTAAT
TGTTGCCGGGAAGCTAGAGTAAGTAGTTCGCCAGTTAATAGTTTGCGCAACGTTGTTGCCATTGCTACAG
GCATCGTGGTGTCACGCTCGTCGTTTGGTATGGCTTCATTCAGCTCCGGTTCCCAACGATCAAGGCGAGT
TACATGATCCCCCATGTTGTGCAAAAAAGCGGTTAGCTCCTTCGGTCCTCCGATCGTTGTCAGAAGTAAG
TTGGCCGCAGTGTTATCACTCATGGTTATGGCAGCACTGCATAATTCTCTTACTGTCATGCCATCCGTAA
GATGCTTTTCTGTGACTGGTGAGTACTCAACCAAGTCATTCTGAGAATAGTGTATGCGGCGACCGAGTTG
CTCTTGCCCGGCGTCAATACGGGATAATACCGCGCCACATAGCAGAACTTTAAAAGTGCTCATCATTGGA
AAACGTTCTTCGGGGCGAAAACTCTCAAGGATCTTACCGCTGTTGAGATCCAGTTCGATGTAACCCACTC
GTGCACCCAACTGATCTTCAGCATCTTTTACTTTCACCAGCGTTTCTGGGTGAGCAAAAACAGGAAGGCA
AAATGCCGCAAAAAAGGGAATAAGGGCGACACGGAAATGTTGAATACTCATACTCTTCCTTTTTCAATCA
TGATTGAAGCATTTATCAGGGTTATTGTCTCATGAGCGGATACATATTTGAATGTATTTAGAAAAATAAA
CAAATAGGTCATGACCAAAATCCCTTAACGTGAGTTTTCGTTCCACTGAGCGTCAGACCCCGTAGAAAAG
ATCAAAGGATCTTCTTGAGATCCTTTTTTTCTGCGCGTAATCTGCTGCTTGCAAACAAAAAAACCACCGC
TACCAGCGGTGGTTTGTTTGCCGGATCAAGAGCTACCAACTCTTTTTCCGAAGGTAACTGGCTTCAGCAG
AGCGCAGATACCAAATACTGTCCTTCTAGTGTAGCCGTAGTTAGGCCACCACTTCAAGAACTCTGTAGCA
CCGCCTACATACCTCGCTCTGCTAATCCTGTTACCAGTGGCTGCTGCCAGTGGCGATAAGTCGTGTCTTA
CCGGGTTGGACTCAAGACGATAGTTACCGGATAAGGCGCAGCGGTCGGGCTGAACGGGGGGTTCGTGCAC
ACAGCCCAGCTTGGAGCGAACGACCTACACCGAACTGAGATACCTACAGCGTGAGCTATGAGAAAGCGCC
ACGCTTCCCGAAGGGAGAAAGGCGGACAGGTATCCGGTAAGCGGCAGGGTCGGAACAGGAGAGCGCACGA
GGGAGCTTCCAGGGGGAAACGCCTGGTATCTTTATAGTCCTGTCGGGTTTCGCCACCTCTGACTTGAGCG
TCGATTTTTGTGATGCTCGTCAGGGGGGCGGAGCCTATGGAAAAACGCCAGCAACGCGGCCTTTTTACGG
TTCCTGGCCTTTTGCTGGCCTTTTGCTCACATGTTCTTTCCTGCGTTATCCCCTGATTCTGTGGATAACC
GTATTACCGCCTTTGAGTGAGCTGATACCGCTCGCCGCAGCCGAACGACCGAGCGCAGCGAGTCAGTGAG
CGAGGAAGCGGAAGAGCGCCTGATGCGGTATTTTCTCCTTACGCATCTGTGCGGTATTTCACACCGCAAT
GGTGCACTCTCAGTACAATCTGCTCTGATGCCGCATAGTTAAGCCAGTATACACTCCGCTATCGCTACGT
GACTGGGTCATGGCTGCGCCCCGACACCCGCCAACACCCGCTGACGCGCCCTGACGGGCTTGTCTGCTCC
CGGCATCCGCTTACAGACAAGCTGTGACCGTCTCCGGGAGCTGCATGTGTCAGAGGTTTTCACCGTCATC
ACCGAAACGCGCGAGGCAGCTGCGGTAAAGCTCATCAGCGTGGTCGTGAAGCGATTCACAGATGTCTGCC
TGTTCATCCGCGTCCAGCTCGTTGAGTTTCTCCAGAAGCGTTAATGTCTGGCTTCTGATAAAGCGGGCCA
TGTTAAGGGCGGTTTTTTCCTGTTTGGTCACTGATGCCTCCGTGTAAGGGGGATTTCTGTTCATGGGGGT
AATGATACCGATGAAACGAGAGAGGATGCTCACGATACGGGTTACTGATGATGAACATGCCCGGTTACTG
GAACGTTGTGAGGGTAAACAACTGGCGGTATGGATGCGGCGGGACCAGAGAAAAATCACTCAGGGTCAAT
GCCAGCGCTTCGTTAATACAGATGTAGGTGTTCCACAGGGTAGCCAGCAGCATCCTGCGATGCAGATCCG
GAACATAATGGTGCAGGGCGCTGACTTCCGCGTTTCCAGACTTTACGAAACACGGAAACCGAAGACCATT
CATGTTGTTGCTCAGGTCGCAGACGTTTTGCAGCAGCAGTCGCTTCACGTTCGCTCGCGTATCGGTGATT
CATTCTGCTAACCAGTAAGGCAACCCCGCCAGCCTAGCCGGGTCCTCAACGACAGGAGCACGATCATGCT
AGTCATGCCCCGCGCCCACCGGAAGGAGCTGACTGGGTTGAAGGCTCTCAAGGGCATCGGTCGAGATCCC
GGTGCCTAATGAGTGAGCTAACTTACATTAATTGCGTTGCGCTCACTGCCCGCTTTCCAGTCGGGAAACC
TGTCGTGCCAGCTGCATTAATGAATCGGCCAACGCGCGGGGAGAGGCGGTTTGCGTATTGGGCGCCAGGG
TGGTTTTTCTTTTCACCAGTGAGACGGGCAACAGCTGATTGCCCTTCACCGCCTGGCCCTGAGAGAGTTG
CAGCAAGCGGTCCACGCTGGTTTGCCCCAGCAGGCGAAAATCCTGTTTGATGGTGGTTAACGGCGGGATA
TAACATGAGCTGTCTTCGGTATCGTCGTATCCCACTACCGAGATGTCCGCACCAACGCGCAGCCCGGACT
CGGTAATGGCGCGCATTGCGCCCAGCGCCATCTGATCGTTGGCAACCAGCATCGCAGTGGGAACGATGCC
CTCATTCAGCATTTGCATGGTTTGTTGAAAACCGGACATGGCACTCCAGTCGCCTTCCCGTTCCGCTATC
GGCTGAATTTGATTGCGAGTGAGATATTTATGCCAGCCAGCCAGACGCAGACGCGCCGAGACAGAACTTA
ATGGGCCCGCTAACAGCGCGATTTGCTGGTGACCCAATGCGACCAGATGCTCCACGCCCAGTCGCGTACC
GTCTTCATGGGAGAAAATAATACTGTTGATGGGTGTCTGGTCAGAGACATCAAGAAATAACGCCGGAACA
TTAGTGCAGGCAGCTTCCACAGCAATGGCATCCTGGTCATCCAGCGGATAGTTAATGATCAGCCCACTGA
CGCGTTGCGCGAGAAGATTGTGCACCGCCGCTTTACAGGCTTCGACGCCGCTTCGTTCTACCATCGACAC
CACCACGCTGGCACCCAGTTGATCGGCGCGAGATTTAATCGCCGCGACAATTTGCGACGGCGCGTGCAGG
GCCAGACTGGAGGTGGCAACGCCAATCAGCAACGACTGTTTGCCCGCCAGTTGTTGTGCCACGCGGTTGG
GAATGTAATTCAGCTCCGCCATCGCCGCTTCCACTTTTTCCCGCGTTTTCGCAGAAACGTGGCTGGCCTG
GTTCACCACGCGGGAAACGGTCTGATAAGAGACACCGGCATACTCTGCGACATCGTATAACGTTACTGGT
TTCACATTCACCACCCTGAATTGACTCTCTTCCGGGCGCTATCATGCCATACCGCGAAAGGTTTTGCGCC
ATTCGATGGTGTCCGGGATCTCGACGCTCTCCCTTATGCGACTCCTGCATTAGGAAGCAGCCCAGTAGTA
GGTTGAGGCCGTTGAGCACCGCCGCCGCAAGGAATGGTGCATGCAAGGAGATGGCGCCCAACAGTCCCCC
GGCCACGGGGCCTGCCACCATACCCACGCCGAAACAAGCGCTCATGAGCCCGAAGTGGCGAGCCCGATCT
TCCCCATCGGTGATGTCGGCGATATAGGCGCCAGCAACCGCACCTGTGGCGCCGGTGATGCCGGCCACGA
TGCGTCCGGCGTAGAGGATCGAGATCGATCTCGATCCCGCGAAA
